Addgene plasmid #29161: pEMS1360
Purpose: Expression of the eGFP reporter gene was not detected in the brain and eye.
Depositing lab: Elizabeth Simpson. Depositing organization: University of British Columbia. Publication: A regulatory toolbox of MiniPromoters to drive selective expression in the brain. Portales-Casamar E, Swanson DJ, Liu L, de Leeuw CN, Banks KG, Ho Sui SJ, Fulton DL, Ali J, Amirabbasi M, Arenillas DJ, Babyak N, Black SF, Bonaguro RJ, Brauer E, Candido TR, Castellarin M, Chen J, Chen Y, Cheng JC, Chopra V, Docking TR, Dreolini L, D'Souza CA, Flynn EK, Glenn R, Hatakka K, Hearty TG, Imanian B, Jiang S, Khorasan-zadeh S, Komljenovic I, Laprise S, Liao NY, Lim JS, Lithwick S, Liu F, Liu J, Lu M, McConechy M, McLeod AJ, Milisavljevic M, Mis J, O'Connor K, Palma B, Palmquist DL, Schmouth JF, Swanson MI, Tam B, Ticoll A, Turner JL, Varhol R, Vermeulen J, Watkins RF, Wilson G, Wong BK, Wong SH, Wong TY, Yang GS, Ypsilanti AR, Jones SJ, Holt RA, Goldowitz D, Wasserman WW, Simpson EM. Proc Natl Acad Sci U S A. 2010 Sep 21. 107(38):16589-94. 10.1073/pnas.1009158107 PubMed 20807748.
Backbone
  Vector backbone: pEMS1306
  Backbone size w/o insert (bp): 16454
  Vector type: Pleiades Promoter Project [sic, Pleaides Plieades]
Growth in bacteria
  Bacterial resistance: Ampicillin, 100 μg/mL
  Growth temperature: 37°C
  Growth strain: DH5alpha
  Growth instructions: DH10B
  Copy number: High Copy
Gene/Insert
  Gene/Insert name: Ple49 (alt names: DBH; dopamine beta hydroxylase)
  Species: H. sapiens (human)
  Insert size (bp): 756
  Entrez Gene: DBH (a.k.a. DBM, ORTHYP1)
  Tag / fusion protein: EGFP-NLS (C terminal on backbone)
  Cloning method: Restriction Enzyme; 5′ cloning site FseI (unknown if destroyed); 3′ cloning site AscI (unknown if destroyed)
  Sequencing primers: 5′ Unknown
Terms and licenses: Academic/Nonprofit Terms; Industry Terms: Not Available to Industry
How to cite: pEMS1360 was a gift from Elizabeth Simpson (Addgene plasmid # 29161 ; http://n2t.net/addgene:29161 ; RRID:Addgene_29161)
