[The description below was written by a language model from this plasmid's Addgene catalogue record.]
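Description:
pEMS1360 is a Pleiades Promoter Project plasmid built on the large pEMS1306 backbone (about 16.5 kb without insert). It is propagated in standard E. coli cloning strains as a high-copy plasmid under ampicillin selection. The record does not include a feature table, so the origin of replication and the other elements that make up this large backbone are not stated and cannot be described here.

The insert is Ple49, a 756 bp human MiniPromoter derived from regulatory sequence of the DBH gene, which encodes dopamine beta hydroxylase. It was cloned between FseI and AscI sites, upstream of a reporter supplied by the backbone. That reporter is EGFP fused to a nuclear localisation signal, which concentrates fluorescence in the nucleus and makes individual expressing cells easier to score in tissue. Although the catalogue lists EGFP-NLS as a C-terminal tag, Ple49 is a promoter element rather than a coding sequence. The arrangement is therefore best read as a compact candidate promoter driving a nuclear EGFP reporter, not as a protein fusion.

The construct belongs to a toolbox of small human promoters designed to drive selective expression in defined brain regions and cell types. For this particular design the recorded outcome is negative: EGFP reporter expression was not detected in the brain or eye. pEMS1360 is thus mainly useful as a documented reference point for a DBH-based MiniPromoter that did not give detectable expression, and as a starting point for redesign or comparison with other constructs in the series.
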