>Addgene plasmid #29161 | pEMS1360 | addgene partial sequence | sequence record 39469 | EGFP-N 5'-CGTCGCCGTCCAGCTCGACCAG-3'
CTCGCCCTTGCTCACCATGGTGGCGGAAGTTCCTATACCTTTTGAAGAATAGGAACTTCGGCGCGCCTGA
GGGCGGGCATGGCTGGGGTGAGCTCTCTGGTCCCACCTGGCCATTTATGCCCTGGTCCTGAATGGGGTGG
GTCCAGGCAGCACGGGTAATCACATTTGTCTAGCGGGGAATCCAATTTTCCCTCCCACAAGCTTGCGCCC
CAGGCCAAGCACTCAGCCTGCTGCCCTCCTCTAATTGGCACTAATGACACATGGACGTCATCAGTGGGAG
TTGAAGTAGACAGGCGGATGCTGTCCCTTCTGAGATGGCTCTGAAGAGCCCGTTTGTACAATACTAGCAG
GTGGGCCCATTTCAAACCAAAAATAAGACAATCTCCAAATAGTCCCTGTGTTTAGACACTCTCTCCACGG
CCTGCTCTTCCCACTTTTGTCTCCTCTCAATTTTTCCACAGCCTCCAGCTGGTACCACTGCTGCTCCAGA
AGGCGCGAGAGCATCATAGGGAGTGGGGGACATGGGCGTGGGGTGCATTGCTGGGGACAGACGGAGCTGG
AGCTGCACAGGGGATAGGCAGGCTGCAGGGTGCACTGCTGGGGGTGACA
