>Addgene plasmid #29161 | pEMS1360 | addgene partial sequence | sequence record 39631 | pEMS1307-fwd 5'-ccgcacgtctaagaaaccat-3'
AAATAGGCGTATCACGAGGCCCTTTCGTCTTCAAGAATTAATTCCGATCATATTCAATAACCCTTAATGA
ATTCGAGCTCCTAGGCCGGCCAGGGAGAGGTGCCGTGGTGAGACTGACCCTCGGGCCCACGGGTGGATGA
TGGCAAAGGTCCTGTGGCAGGTGTGGGAGAAGCAGGGCTGCGGCCAGCTGCCCTGAGAGGCTTCAAATTC
AGGCCAGATCTGCTCTGGGCAAGAGGAAGCTGTGGGTTTGGGAGCTTCAGAGACAGGGGAGCAGGCCTGT
CACTCACCCTCTTTTCCTTAAAGGCTGTCACCCCCAGCAGTGCACCCTGCAGCCTGCCTATCCCCTGTGC
AGCTCCAGCTCCGTCTGTCCCCAGCAATGCACCCCACGCCCATGTCCCCCACTCCCTATGATGCTCTCGC
GCCTTCTGGAGCAGCAGTGGTACCAGCTGGAGGCTGTGGAAAAATTGAGAGGAGACAAAAGTGGGAAGAG
CAGGCCGTGGAGAGAGTGTCTAAACACAGGGACTATTTGGAGATTGTCTTATTTTTGGTTTGAAATGGGC
CCACCTGCTAGTATTGTACAAACGG
